>Addgene plasmid #14273 | pAG425GAL-ccdB-TAP | depositor full sequence | sequence record 7936 | Author sequence
GACGAAAGGGCCTCGTGATACGCCTATTTTTATAGGTTAATGTCATGATAATAATGGTTTCTTAGTATGA
TCCAATATCAAAGGAAATGATAGCATTGAAGGATGAGACTAATCCAATTGAGGAGTGGCAGCATATAGAA
CAGCTAAAGGGTAGTGCTGAAGGAAGCATACGATACCCCGCATGGAATGGGATAATATCACAGGAGGTAC
TAGACTACCTTTCATCCTACATAAATAGACGCATATAAGTACGCATTTAAGCATAAACACGCACTATGCC
GTTCTTCTCATGTATATATATATACAGGCAACACGCAGATATAGGTGCGACGTGAACAGTGAGCTGTATG
TGCGCAGCTCGCGTTGCATTTTCGGAAGCGCTCGTTTTCGGAAACGCTTTGAAGTTCCTATTCCGAAGTT
CCTATTCTCTAGAAAGTATAGGAACTTCAGAGCGCTTTTGAAAACCAAAAGCGCTCTGAAGACGCACTTT
CAAAAAACCAAAAACGCACCGGACTGTAACGAGCTACTAAAATATTGCGAATACCGCTTCCACAAACATT
GCTCAAAAGTATCTCTTTGCTATATATCTCTGTGCTATATCCCTATATAACCTACCCATCCACCTTTCGC
TCCTTGAACTTGCATCTAAACTCGACCTCTACATTTTTTATGTTTATCTCTAGTATTACTCTTTAGACAA
AAAAATTGTAGTAAGAACTATTCATAGAGTGAATCGAAAACAATACGAAAATGTAAACATTTCCTATACG
TAGTATATAGAGACAAAATAGAAGAAACCGTTCATAATTTTCTGACCAATGAAGAATCATCAACGCTATC
ACTTTCTGTTCACAAAGTATGCGCAATCCACATCGGTATAGAATATAATCGGGGATGCCTTTATCTTGAA
AAAATGCACCCGCAGCTTCGCTAGTAATCAGTAAACGCGGGAAGTGGAGTCAGGCTTTTTTTATGGAAGA
GAAAATAGACACCAAAGTAGCCTTCTTCTAACCTTAACGGACCTACAGTGCAAAAAGTTATCAAGAGACT
GCATTATAGAGCGCACAAAGGAGAAAAAAAGTAATCTAAGATGCTTTGTTAGAAAAATAGCGCTCTCGGG
ATGCATTTTTGTAGAACAAAAAAGAAGTATAGATTCTTTGTTGGTAAAATAGCGCTCTCGCGTTGCATTT
CTGTTCTGTAAAAATGCAGCTCAGATTCTTTGTTTGAAAAATTAGCGCTCTCGCGTTGCATTTTTGTTTT
ACAAAAATGAAGCACAGATTCTTCGTTGGTAAAATAGCGCTTTCGCGTTGCATTTCTGTTCTGTAAAAAT
GCAGCTCAGATTCTTTGTTTGAAAAATTAGCGCTCTCGCGTTGCATTTTTGTTCTACAAAATGAAGCACA
GATGCTTCGTTCAGGTGGCACTTTTCGGGGAAATGTGCGCGGAACCCCTATTTGTTTATTTTTCTAAATA
CATTCAAATATGTATCCGCTCATGAGACAATAACCCTGATAAATGCTTCAATAATATTGAAAAAGGAAGA
GTATGAGTATTCAACATTTCCGTGTCGCCCTTATTCCCTTTTTTGCGGCATTTTGCCTTCCTGTTTTTGC
TCACCCAGAAACGCTGGTGAAAGTAAAAGATGCTGAAGATCAGTTGGGTGCACGAGTGGGTTACATCGAA
CTGGATCTCAACAGCGGTAAGATCCTTGAGAGTTTTCGCCCCGAAGAACGTTTTCCAATGATGAGCACTT
TTAAAGTTCTGCTATGTGGCGCGGTATTATCCCGTATTGACGCCGGGCAAGAGCAACTCGGTCGCCGCAT
ACACTATTCTCAGAATGACTTGGTTGAGTACTCACCAGTCACAGAAAAGCATCTTACGGATGGCATGACA
GTAAGAGAATTATGCAGTGCTGCCATAACCATGAGTGATAACACTGCGGCCAACTTACTTCTGACAACGA
TCGGAGGACCGAAGGAGCTAACCGCTTTTTTGCACAACATGGGGGATCATGTAACTCGCCTTGATCGTTG
GGAACCGGAGCTGAATGAAGCCATACCAAACGACGAGCGTGACACCACGATGCCTGTAGCAATGGCAACA
ACGTTGCGCAAACTATTAACTGGCGAACTACTTACTCTAGCTTCCCGGCAACAATTAATAGACTGGATGG
AGGCGGATAAAGTTGCAGGACCACTTCTGCGCTCGGCCCTTCCGGCTGGCTGGTTTATTGCTGATAAATC
TGGAGCCGGTGAGCGTGGGTCTCGCGGTATCATTGCAGCACTGGGGCCAGATGGTAAGCCCTCCCGTATC
GTAGTTATCTACACGACGGGGAGTCAGGCAACTATGGATGAACGAAATAGACAGATCGCTGAGATAGGTG
CCTCACTGATTAAGCATTGGTAACTGTCAGACCAAGTTTACTCATATATACTTTAGATTGATTTAAAACT
TCATTTTTAATTTAAAAGGATCTAGGTGAAGATCCTTTTTGATAATCTCATGACCAAAATCCCTTAACGT
GAGTTTTCGTTCCACTGAGCGTCAGACCCCGTAGAAAAGATCAAAGGATCTTCTTGAGATCCTTTTTTTC
TGCGCGTAATCTGCTGCTTGCAAACAAAAAAACCACCGCTACCAGCGGTGGTTTGTTTGCCGGATCAAGA
GCTACCAACTCTTTTTCCGAAGGTAACTGGCTTCAGCAGAGCGCAGATACCAAATACTGTCCTTCTAGTG
TAGCCGTAGTTAGGCCACCACTTCAAGAACTCTGTAGCACCGCCTACATACCTCGCTCTGCTAATCCTGT
TACCAGTGGCTGCTGCCAGTGGCGATAAGTCGTGTCTTACCGGGTTGGACTCAAGACGATAGTTACCGGA
TAAGGCGCAGCGGTCGGGCTGAACGGGGGGTTCGTGCACACAGCCCAGCTTGGAGCGAACGACCTACACC
GAACTGAGATACCTACAGCGTGAGCTATGAGAAAGCGCCACGCTTCCCGAAGGGAGAAAGGCGGACAGGT
ATCCGGTAAGCGGCAGGGTCGGAACAGGAGAGCGCACGAGGGAGCTTCCAGGGGGAAACGCCTGGTATCT
TTATAGTCCTGTCGGGTTTCGCCACCTCTGACTTGAGCGTCGATTTTTGTGATGCTCGTCAGGGGGGCGG
AGCCTATGGAAAAACGCCAGCAACGCGGCCTTTTTACGGTTCCTGGCCTTTTGCTGGCCTTTTGCTCACA
TGTTCTTTCCTGCGTTATCCCCTGATTCTGTGGATAACCGTATTACCGCCTTTGAGTGAGCTGATACCGC
TCGCCGCAGCCGAACGACCGAGCGCAGCGAGTCAGTGAGCGAGGAAGCGGAAGAGCGCCCAATACGCAAA
CCGCCTCTCCCCGCGCGTTGGCCGATTCATTAATGCAGCTGGCACGACAGGTTTCCCGACTGGAAAGCGG
GCAGTGAGCGCAACGCAATTAATGTGAGTTACCTCACTCATTAGGCACCCCAGGCTTTACACTTTATGCT
TCCGGCTCCTATGTTGTGTGGAATTGTGAGCGGATAACAATTTCACACAGGAAACAGCTATGACCATGAT
TACGCCAAGCGCGCAATTAACCCTCACTAAAGGGAACAAAAGCTGGAGCTCTAGTACGGATTAGAAGCCG
CCGAGCGGGCGACAGCCCTCCGACGGAAGACTCTCCTCCGTGCGTCCTCGTCTTCACCGGTCGCGTTCCT
GAAACGCAGATGTGCCTCGCGCCGCACTGCTCCGAACAATAAAGATTCTACAATACTAGCTTTTATGGTT
ATGAAGAGGAAAAATTGGCAGTAACCTGGCCCCACAAACCTTCAAATTAACGAATCAAATTAACAACCAT
AGGATGATAATGCGATTAGTTTTTTAGCCTTATTTCTGGGGTAATTAATCAGCGAAGCGATGATTTTTGA
TCTATTAACAGATATATAAATGGAAAAGCTGCATAACCACTTTAACTAATACTTTCAACATTTTCAGTTT
GTATTACTTCTTATTCAAATGTCATAAAAGTATCAACAAAAAATTGTTAATATACCTCTATACTTTAACG
TCAAGGAGAAAAAACCCCGGATTCTAGAACTAGTGGATCCCCCATCACAAGTTTGTACAAAAAAGCTGAA
CGAGAAACGTAAAATGATATAAATATCAATATATTAAATTAGATTTTGCATAAAAAACAGACTACATAAT
ACTGTAAAACACAACATATCCAGTCACTATGGCGGCCGCATTAGGCACCCCAGGCTTTACACTTTATGCT
TCCGGCTCGTATAATGTGTGGATTTTGAGTTAGGATCCGTCGAGATTTTCAGGAGCTAAGGAAGCTAAAA
TGGAGAAAAAAATCACTGGATATACCACCGTTGATATATCCCAATGGCATCGTAAAGAACATTTTGAGGC
ATTTCAGTCAGTTGCTCAATGTACCTATAACCAGACCGTTCAGCTGGATATTACGGCCTTTTTAAAGACC
GTAAAGAAAAATAAGCACAAGTTTTATCCGGCCTTTATTCACATTCTTGCCCGCCTGATGAATGCTCATC
CGGAATTCCGTATGGCAATGAAAGACGGTGAGCTGGTGATATGGGATAGTGTTCACCCTTGTTACACCGT
TTTCCATGAGCAAACTGAAACGTTTTCATCGCTCTGGAGTGAATACCACGACGATTTCCGGCAGTTTCTA
CACATATATTCGCAAGATGTGGCGTGTTACGGTGAAAACCTGGCCTATTTCCCTAAAGGGTTTATTGAGA
ATATGTTTTTCGTCTCAGCCAATCCCTGGGTGAGTTTCACCAGTTTTGATTTAAACGTGGCCAATATGGA
CAACTTCTTCGCCCCCGTTTTCACCATGGGCAAATATTATACGCAAGGCGACAAGGTGCTGATGCCGCTG
GCGATTCAGGTTCATCATGCCGTCTGTGATGGCTTCCATGTCGGCAGAATGCTTAATGAATTACAACAGT
ACTGCGATGAGTGGCAGGGCGGGGCGTAAACGCCGCGTGGATCCGGCTTACTAAAAGCCAGATAACAGTA
TGCGTATTTGCGCGCTGATTTTTGCGGTATAAGAATATATACTGATATGTATACCCGAAGTATGTCAAAA
AGAGGTATGCTATGAAGCAGCGTATTACAGTGACAGTTGACAGCGACAGCTATCAGTTGCTCAAGGCATA
TATGATGTCAATATCTCCGGTCTGGTAAGCACAACCATGCAGAATGAAGCCCGTCGTCTGCGTGCCGAAC
GCTGGAAAGCGGAAAATCAGGAAGGGATGGCTGAGGTCGCCCGGTTTATTGAAATGAACGGCTCTTTTGC
TGACGAGAACAGGGGCTGGTGAAATGCAGTTTAAGGTTTACACCTATAAAAGAGAGAGCCGTTATCGTCT
GTTTGTGGATGTACAGAGTGATATTATTGACACGCCCGGGCGACGGATGGTGATCCCCCTGGCCAGTGCA
CGTCTGCTGTCAGATAAAGTCTCCCGTGAACTTTACCCGGTGGTGCATATCGGGGATGAAAGCTGGCGCA
TGATGACCACCGATATGGCCAGTGTGCCGGTCTCCGTTATCGGGGAAGAAGTGGCTGATCTCAGCCACCG
CGAAAATGACATCAAAAACGCCATTAACCTGATGTTCTGGGGAATATAAATGTCAGGCTCCCTTATACAC
AGCCAGTCTGCAGGTCGACCATAGTGACTGGATATGTTGTGTTTTACAGTATTATGTAGTCTGTTTTTTA
TGCAAAATCTAATTTAATATATTGATATTTATATCATTTTACGTTTCTCGTTCAGCTTTCTTGTACAAAG
TGGTGATGGGCTGCAGGAATTCGATATCAAGCTTATCGATAGGTGGACCAGGTGGTGGAATGAAGCGACG
ATGGAAAAAGAATTTCATAGCCGTCTCAGCAGCCAACCGCTTTAAGAAAATCTCATCCTCCGGGGCACTT
GATTATGGTACCCCAACTACTGCTTCTGAAAATCTATATTTTCAAGGTGAACTAAAAACTGCTGCTTTGG
CTCAACATGCGATTAAGGGTGAAGCTCAAAAACTTAATGACTCTCAAGCTCCAAAAGCTGATGCGCAACA
AAATAACTTCAACAAAGATCAACAAAGCGCCTTCTATGAAATCTTGAACATGCCTAACTTAAACGAAGCG
CAACGTAACGGCTTCATTCAAAGTCTTAAAGACGACCCAAGCCAAAGCACTAACGTTTTAGGTGAAGCTA
AAAAATTAAACGAATCTCAAGCACCGAAAGCTGATAACAATTTCAACAAAGAACAACAAAATGCTTTCTA
TGAAATCTTGAATATGCCTAACTTAAACGAAGAACAACGCAATGGTTTCATCCAAAGCTTAAAAGATGAC
CCAAGCCAAAGTGCTAACCTATTGTCAGAAGCTAAAAAGTTAAATGAATCTCAAGCACCGAAAGCGGATA
ACAAATTCAACAAAGAACAACAAAATGCTTTCTATGAAATCTTACATTTACCTAACTTAAACGAAGAACA
ACGCAATGGTTTCATCCAAAGCCTAAAAGATGACCCAAGCCAAAGCGCTAACCTTTTAGCAGAAGCTAAA
AAGCTAAATGATGCTCAAGCACCAAAAGCTGACAACAAATTCAACAAAGAACAACAAAATGCTTTCTATG
AAATTTTACATTTACCTAACTTAACTGAAGAACAACGTAACGGCTTCATCCAAAGCCTTAAAGACGATCC
TTCGGTGAGCAAAGAACAGTCACTCGAGTCATGTAATTAGTTATGTCACGCTTACATTCACGCCCTCCCC
CCACATCCGCTCTAACCGAAAAGGAAGGAGTTAGACAACCTGAAGTCTAGGTCCCTATTTATTTTTTTAT
AGTTATGTTAGTATTAAGAACGTTATTTATATTTCAAATTTTTCTTTTTTTTCTGTACAGACGCGTGTAC
GCATGTAACATTATACTGAAAACCTTGCTTGAGAAGGTTTTGGGACGCTCGAAGGCTTTAATTTGCGGCC
GGTACCCAATTCGCCCTATAGTGAGTCGTATTACGCGCGCTCACTGGCCGTCGTTTTACAACGTCGTGAC
TGGGAAAACCCTGGCGTTACCCAACTTAATCGCCTTGCAGCACATCCCCCTTTCGCCAGCTGGCGTAATA
GCGAAGAGGCCCGCACCGATCGCCCTTCCCAACAGTTGCGCAGCCTGAATGGCGAATGGCGCG
[124 nt withheld, positions 7204-7327]
C
[91 nt withheld, positions 7329-7419]
A
[49 nt withheld, positions 7421-7469]
CCTTTGACGTTGGAGTCCACGTTCTTT
[37 nt withheld, positions 7497-7533]
ACCCTATCTCGGTCTATTCTTTTGATTTATAAGGGATTTTGCCGATTTCGGCCTATTGGTTAAAAAATGA
GCTGATTTAACAAAAATTTAACGCGAATTTTAACAAAATATTAACGTTTACAATTTCCTGATGCGGTATT
TTCTCCTTACGCATCTGTGCGGTATTTCACACCGCATATCGACGGTCGAGGAGAACTTCTAGTATATCCA
CATACCTAATATTATTGCCTTATTAAAAATGGAATCCCAACAATTACATCAAAATCCACATTCTCTTCAA
AATCAATTGTCCTGTACTTCCTTGTTCATGTGTGTTCAAAAACGTTATATTTATAGGATAATTATACTCT
ATTTCTCAACAAGTAATTGGTTGTTTGGCCGAGCGGTCTAAGGCGCCTGATTCAAGAAATATCTTGACCG
CAGTTAACTGTGGGAATACTCAGGTATCGTAAGATGCAAGAGTTCGAATCTCTTAGCAACCATTATTTTT
TTCCTCAACATAACGAGAACACACAGGGGCGCTATCGCACAGAATCAAATTCGATGACTGGAAATTTTTT
GTTAATTTCAGAGGTCGCCTGACGCATATACCTTTTTCAACTGAAAAATTGGGAGAAAAAGGAAAGGTGA
GAGGCCGGAACCGGCTTTTCATATAGAATAGAGAAGCGTTCATGACTAAATGCTTGCATCACAATACTTG
AAGTTGACAATATTATTTAAGGACCTATTGTTTTTTCCAATAGGTGGTTAGCAATCGTCTTACTTTCTAA
CTTTTCTTACCTTTTACATTTCAGCAATATATATATATATTTCAAGGATATACCATTCTAATGTCTGCCC
CTATGTCTGCCCCTAAGAAGATCGTCGTTTTGCCAGGTGACCACGTTGGTCAAGAAATCACAGCCGAAGC
CATTAAGGTTCTTAAAGCTATTTCTGATGTTCGTTCCAATGTCAAGTTCGATTTCGAAAATCATTTAATT
GGTGGTGCTGCTATCGATGCTACAGGTGTCCCACTTCCAGATGAGGCGCTGGAAGCCTCCAAGAAGGTTG
ATGCCGTTTTGTTAGGTGCTGTGGCTGGTCCTAAATGGGGTACCGGTAGTGTTAGACCTGAACAAGGTTT
ACTAAAAATCCGTAAAGAACTTCAATTGTACGCCAACTTAAGACCATGTAACTTTGCATCCGACTCTCTT
TTAGACTTATCTCCAATCAAGCCACAATTTGCTAAAGGTACTGACTTCGTTGTTGTCAGAGAATTAGTGG
GAGGTATTTACTTTGGTAAGAGAAAGGAAGACGATGGTGATGGTGTCGCTTGGGATAGTGAACAATACAC
CGTTCCAGAAGTGCAAAGAATCACAAGAATGGCCGCTTTCATGGCCCTACAACATGAGCCACCATTGCCT
ATTTGGTCCTTGGATAAAGCTAATCTTTTGGCCTCTTCAAGATTATGGAGAAAAACTGTGGAGGAAACCA
TCAAGAACGAATTCCCTACATTGAAGGTTCAACATCAATTGATTGATTCTGCCGCCATGATCCTAGTTAA
GAACCCAACCCACCTAAATGGTATTATAATCACCAGCAACATGTTTGGTGATATCATCTCCGATGAAGCC
TCCGTTATCCCAGGTTCCTTGGGTTTGTTGCCATCTGCGTCCTTGGCCTCTTTGCCAGACAAGAACACCG
CATTTGGTTTGTACGAACCATGCCACGGTTCTGCTCCAGATTTGCCAAAGAATAAGGTTGACCCTATCGC
CACTATCTTGTCTGCTGCAATGATGTTGAAATTGTCATTGAACTTGCCTGAAGAAGGTAAGGCCATTGAA
GATGCAGTTAAAAAGGTTTTGGATGCAGGTATCAGAACTGGTGATTTAGGTGGTTCCAACAGTACCACCG
AAGTCGGTGATGCTGTCGCCGAAGAAGTTAAGAAAATCCTTGCTTAAAAAGATTCTCTTTTTTTATGATA
TTTGTACATAAACTTTATAAATGAAATTCATAATAGAAACGACACGAAATTACAAAATGGAATATGTTCA
TAGGGTAGACGAAACTATATACGCAATCTACATACATTTATCAAGAAGGAGAAAAAGGAGGATAGTAAAG
GAATACAGGTAAGCAAATTGATACTAATGGCTCAACGTGATAAGGAAAAAGAATTGCACTTTAACATTAA
TATTGACAAGGAGGAGGGCACCACACAAAAAGTTAGGTGTAACAGAAAATCATGAAACTACGATTCCTAA
TTTGATATTGGAGGATTTTCTCTAAAAAAAAAAAAATACAACAAATAAAAAACACTCAATGACCTGACCA
TTTGATGGAGTTTAAGTCAATACCTTCTTGAAGCATTTCCCATAATGGTGAAAGTTCCCTCAAGAATTTT
ACTCTGTCAGAAACGGCCTTACGACGTAGTCGATATGGTGCACTCTCAGTACAATCTGCTCTGATGCCGC
ATAGTTAAGCCAGCCCCGACACCCGCCAACACCCGCTGACGCGCCCTGACGGGCTTGTCTGCTCCCGGCA
TCCGCTTACAGACAAGCTGTGACCGTCTCCGGGAGCTGCATGTGTCAGAGGTTTTCACCGTCATCACCGA
AACGCGCGA
Features (pLannotate 1.2.2; 33 found; start..end, strand, type, name):
     69..1411    +  rep_origin     2μ ori: yeast 2μ plasmid origin of replication
   1438..1542    +  promoter       AmpR promoter: bla
   1543..2403    +  CDS            AmpR: β-lactamase; bla; confers resistance to ampicillin, carbenicillin, and related antibiotics
   2574..3162    +  rep_origin     ori: high-copy-number ColE1/pMB1/pBR322/pUC origin of replication
   3345..3437    +  CDS            lacI (fragment): lac repressor; lacI; The lac repressor binds to the lac operator to inhibit transcription in E. coli. This inhibition can be relieved by adding lactose or isopropyl-β-D-thiogalactopyranoside (IPTG).
   3450..3471    +  protein_bind   CAP binding site: CAP binding activates transcription in the presence of cAMP. E. coli catabolite activator protein
   3486..3516    +  promoter       lac promoter: promoter for the E. coli lac operon
   3524..3540    +  protein_bind   lac operator: The lac repressor binds to the lac operator to inhibit transcription in E. coli. This inhibition can be relieved by adding lactose or isopropyl-β-D-thiogalactopyranoside (IPTG). lac repressor encoded by lacI
   3585..3603    +  promoter       T3 promoter: promoter for bacteriophage T3 RNA polymerase
   3627..4068    +  promoter       GAL1 promoter: S. cerevisiae GAL1; inducible promoter, regulated by Gal4
   4083..4103    +  misc_feature   MCS (fragment): pBluescript multiple cloning site
   4107..4231    +  protein_bind   attR1: mutant version of attR; recombination site for the Gateway® LR reaction LR Clonase™
   4256..4286    +  promoter       lac UV5 promoter: E. coli lac promoter with an "up" mutation
   4310..4339    +  promoter       cat promoter (fragment): promoter of the E. coli cat gene encoding chloramphenicol acetyltransferase
   4340..4999    +  CDS            CmR: chloramphenicol acetyltransferase; cat; confers resistance to chloramphenicol
   5181..5339    +  CDS            ccdA (fragment): CCDA_ECO57 - Also known as H, letA. Experimental evidence at protein level: Swiss-Prot protein existence level 1. Antitoxin component of a type II toxin-antitoxin (TA) system which inhibits the post-segregational killing (PSK) of plasmid-free cells, also referred to as a plasmid addiction system. Binds to and blocks the activity of CcdB; will also remove bound CcdB protein from the CcdB-GyrA complex by forming a CcdA-CcdB complex, a process termed rejuvenation. Functions as a transcriptional corepressor for the ccdAB operon, repression also requires CcdB (By similarity). From Escherichia coli
   5344..5646    +  CDS            ccdB: CCDB_ECOLI - Also known as G, letB, letD. Experimental evidence at protein level: Swiss-Prot protein existence level 1. Toxic component of a type II toxin-antitoxin (TA) system, functioning in plasmid maintainence. Responsible for the post- segregational killing (PSK) of plasmid-free cells, also referred to as a plasmid addiction system. Half-life of over 2 hours. Cell killing by CcdB is accompanied by filamentation, defects in chromosome and plasmid segregation, defects in cell division, formation of anucleate cells, decreased DNA synthesis and plasmid loss. Interferes with the activity of DN
   5690..5814    -  protein_bind   attR2: mutant version of attR; recombination site for the Gateway® LR reaction LR Clonase™
   5818..5851    +  misc_feature   MCS (fragment): pBluescript multiple cloning site
   5873..5950    +  CDS            CBP: calmodulin-binding peptide derived from skeletal muscle myosin light chain kinase; binds calmodulin with nanomolar affinity in the presence of calcium
   6071..6220    +  CDS            spa (fragment): SPA_STAAE - Experimental evidence at protein level: Swiss-Prot protein existence level 1. Plays a role in the inhibition of the host innate and adaptive immune responses. Possesses five immunoglobulin-binding domains that capture both the fragment crystallizable region (Fc region) and the Fab region (part of Ig that identifies antigen) of immunoglobulins (By similarity). In turn, Staphylococcus aureus is protected from phagocytic killing via inhibition of Ig Fc region. In addition, the host elicited B-cell response is prevented due to a decrease of antibody-secreting cell proliferation that en
   6356..6736    +  CDS            protein A (fragment): immunoglobulin binding domains of Staphylocuccus aureus protein A
   6749..6996    +  terminator     CYC1 terminator: S. cerevisiae CYC1; transcription terminator for CYC1
   7015..7033    -  promoter       T7 promoter: promoter for bacteriophage T7 RNA polymerase
   7041..7196    +  CDS            lacZα (fragment): LacZα fragment of β-galactosidase; lacZ fragment
   7204..7659    +  rep_origin     f1 ori (sequence partly withheld): f1 bacteriophage origin of replication; arrow indicates direction of (+) strand synthesis
   7660..7712    -  misc_feature   bom (fragment): basis of mobility region from pBR322
   7742..7819    +  CDS            YO192_YEAST (fragment): Experimental evidence at protein level: Swiss-Prot protein existence level 1. From Saccharomyces cerevisiae (strain ATCC 204508 / S288c) (Baker's yeast).
   7959..8363    +  promoter       LEU2 promoter: S. cerevisiae LEU2
   8376..9470    +  CDS            LEU2: 3-isopropylmalate dehydrogenase, required for leucine biosynthesis; S. cerevisiae LEU2; yeast auxotrophic marker
   9832..9933    -  CDS            NFS1 (fragment): NFS1_YEAST - Also known as SPL1 From Saccharomyces cerevisiae (strain ATCC 204508 / S288c) (Baker's yeast).
   9946..9996    -  misc_feature   bom (fragment): basis of mobility region from pBR322
  10098..1       -  CDS            rop (fragment) (across the origin): Rop protein, which maintains plasmids at low copy number; rop
