[The description below was written by a language model from this plasmid's Addgene catalogue record and pLannotate feature annotations shown in this document.]
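Description:
pAG425GAL-ccdB-TAP is an empty Gateway destination vector for galactose-inducible expression of C-terminally TAP-tagged proteins in Saccharomyces cerevisiae. It is built on the pRS425 backbone and is therefore a yeast–E. coli shuttle plasmid. A 2μ origin supports episomal, multicopy maintenance in yeast, and the LEU2 gene, under its own promoter, provides selection by leucine prototrophy in leu2 strains. In bacteria it replicates from a ColE1/pUC-type origin and carries the β-lactamase gene for ampicillin resistance. An f1 origin and flanking T3 and T7 promoters remain from the pBluescript-derived parent. Several short annotated fragments (lacI, lacZα, bom, rop and neighbouring yeast ORF pieces) are backbone remnants rather than functional elements.

The expression unit consists of the Gal4-regulated GAL1 promoter, a Gateway cassette and the CYC1 terminator. The cassette is bounded by attR1 and attR2 and contains a chloramphenicol acetyltransferase gene and the ccdB toxin gene. Because CcdB kills ordinary E. coli, the unrecombined vector must be maintained in a ccdB-tolerant strain, with chloramphenicol and ampicillin both available for selection. In an LR reaction with an attL-flanked entry clone, the cassette is replaced by the gene of interest, and ccdB loss provides counter-selection against unreacted vector.

Immediately downstream of attR2 lies the tandem affinity purification tag, annotated as a calmodulin-binding peptide followed by IgG-binding domains of Staphylococcus aureus protein A. An ORF inserted without a stop codon and in frame is thus expressed as a C-terminal TAP fusion suitable for two-step purification of protein complexes. The vector belongs to a suite of yeast Gateway plasmids designed for high-throughput genetic analysis. The depositor notes that the full sequence is a reference and may not match the physical plasmid exactly.
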