Addgene plasmid #14273: pAG425GAL-ccdB-TAP
Purpose: (Empty Backbone)
Depositing lab: Susan Lindquist. Depositing organization: Whitehead Institute for Biomedical Research. Publication: A suite of Gateway cloning vectors for high-throughput genetic analysis in Saccharomyces cerevisiae. Alberti S, Gitler AD, Lindquist S. Yeast. 2007 Oct . 24(10):913-9. 10.1002/yea.1502 PubMed 17583893.
Backbone
  Vector backbone: pRS425
  Vector type: Yeast Expression ; Gateway Destination
  Selectable markers: LEU2
Growth in bacteria
  Bacterial resistance: Chloramphenicol and Ampicillin, 25 & 100 μg/mL
  Growth temperature: 37°C
  Growth strain: ccdB Survival
  Growth instructions: DB3.1, ccdB Survival
  Copy number: Unknown
Gene/Insert
  Gene/Insert name: None
  Tag / fusion protein: TAP (C terminal on backbone)
  Cloning method: Gateway Cloning
  Sequencing primers: 5′ GAL1
Terms and licenses: Academic/Nonprofit Terms; Industry Terms: Not Available to Industry
Depositor comments: Type of plasmid: 2-micron. This plasmid contains the Gateway technology from Invitrogen; Invitrogen requires purchasing of Gateway Clonase for carrying out the Gateway recombinational cloning reaction http://www.invitrogen.com Please note that the full plasmid sequence is provided as a reference only, and may not match the exact sequence of the plasmid.
How to cite: pAG425GAL-ccdB-TAP was a gift from Susan Lindquist (Addgene plasmid # 14273 ; http://n2t.net/addgene:14273 ; RRID:Addgene_14273)
