>Addgene plasmid #14273 | pAG425GAL-ccdB-TAP | addgene partial sequence | sequence record 20774 | 14273 with pRS_marker
GTCGTTAAGGCCGTTTCTGACAGAGTAAAATTCTTGAGGGAACTTTCACCATTATGGGAAATGGTTCAAG
AAGGTATTGACTTAAACTCCATCAAATGGTCAGGTCATTGAGTGTTTTTTATTTGTTGTATTTTTTTTTT
TTTAGAGAAAATCCTCCAATATATAAATTAGGAATCATAGTTTCATGATTTTCTGTTACACCTAACTTTT
TGTGTGGTGCCCTCCTCCTTGTCAATATTAATGTTAAAGTGCAATTCTTTTTCCTTATCACGTTGAGCCA
TTAGTATCAATTTGCTTACCTGTATTCCTTTACATCCTCCTTTTTCTCCTTCTTGATAAATGTATGTAGA
TTGCGTATATAGTTTCGTCTACCCTATGAACATATTCCATTTTGTAATTTCGTGTCGTTTCTATTATGAA
TTTCATTTATAAAGTTTATGTACAAATATCATAAAAAAAGAGAATCTTTTTAAGCAAGGATTTTCTTAAC
TTCTTCGGCGACAGCATCACCGACTTCGGTGGTACTGTTGGAACCACCTAAATCACC
