>Addgene plasmid #14273 | pAG425GAL-ccdB-TAP | addgene partial sequence | sequence record 128483 | pGEX3 5'-CCGGGAGCTGCATGTGTCAGAGG-3'
NTGCTGAAGGAAGCATACGATACCCCGCATGGAATGGGATAATATCACAGGAGGTACTAGACTACCTTTC
ATCCTACATAAATAGACGCATATAAGTACGCATTTAAGCATAAACACGCACTATGCCGTTCTTCTCATGT
ATATATATATACAGGCAACACGCAGATATAGGTGCGACGTGAACAGTGAGCTGTATGTGCGCAGCTCGCG
TTGCATTTTCGGAAGCGCTCGTTTTCGGAAACGCTTTGAAGTTCCTATTCCGAAGTTCCTATTCTCTAGA
AAGTATAGGAACTTCAGAGCGCTTTTGAAAACCAAAAGCGCTCTGAAGACGCACTTTCAAAAAACCAAAA
ACGCACCGGACTGTAACGAGCTACTAAAATATTGCGAATACCGCTTCCACAAACATTGCTCAAAAGTATC
TCTTTGCTATATATCTCTGTGCTATATCCCTATATAACCTACCCATCCACCTTTCGCTCCTTGAACTTGC
ATCTAAACTCGACCTCTACATTTTTTATGTTTATCTCTAGTATTACTCTTTAGACAAAAAAATTGTAGTA
AGAACTATTCATAGAGTGAATCGAAAACAATACGAAAATGTAAACATTTCCTATACGTAGTATATAGAGA
CAAAATAGAAGAAACCGTTCATAATTTTCTGACCAATGAAGAATCATCAACGCTATCACTTTCTGTTCAC
AAAGTATGCGCAATCCACATCGGTATAGAATATAATC
