>Addgene plasmid #14273 | pAG425GAL-ccdB-TAP | addgene partial sequence | sequence record 128486 | GW-5 5'-AATCTCGCCGGATCCTAACT-3'
AAGCCTGGGGTGCCTAATGCGGCCGCCATAGTGACTGGATATGTTGTGTTTTACAGTATTATGTAGTCTG
TTTTTTATGCAAAATCTAATTTAATATATTGATATTTATATCATTTTACGTTTCTCGTTCAGCTTTTTTG
TACAAACTTGTGATGGGGGATCCACTAGTTCTAGAATCCGGGGTTTTTTCTCCTTGACGTTAAAGTATAG
AGGTATATTAACAATTTTTTGTTGATACTTTTATTACATTTGAATAAGAAGTAATACAAACCGAAAATGT
TGAAAGTATTAGTTAAAGTGGTTATGCAGTTTTTGCATTTATATATCTGTTAATAGATCAAAAATCATCG
CTTCGCTGATTAATTACCCCAGAAATAAGGCTAAAAAACTAATCGCATTATCATCCTATGGTTGTTAATT
TGATTCGTTCATTTGAAGGTTTGTGGGGCCAGGTTACTGCCAATTTTTCCTCTTCATAACCATAAAAGCT
AGTATTGTAGAATCTTTATTGTTCGGAGCAGTGCGGCGCGAGGCACATCTGCGTTTCAGGAACGCGACCG
GTGAAGACGAGGACGCACGGAGGAGAGTCTTCCTTCGGAGGGCTGTCACCCGCTCGGCGGCTTCTAATCC
GTACTAGAGCTCCAGCTTTTGTTCCCTTTAGTGAGGGTTAATTGCGCGCTTGGCGTAATCATGGTCATAG
CTGTTTCCTGTGTGAAATTGTTATCCGCTCACAATTCCACACAACATACGAGCCGGAAGCATAAAGTGTA
AAGCCTG
