>Addgene plasmid #14273 | pAG425GAL-ccdB-TAP | addgene partial sequence | sequence record 128488 | GW-3 5'-GCATGATGACCACCGATATG-3'
AGTGGCTGATCTCAGCCACCGCGAAAATGACATCAAAAACGCCATTAACCTGATGTTCTGGGGAATATAA
ATGTCAGGCTCCCTTATACACAGCCAGTCTGCAGGTCGACCATAGTGACTGGATATGTTGTGTTTTACAG
TATTATGTAGTCTGTTTTTTATGCAAAATCTAATTTAATATATTGATATTTATATCATTTTACGTTTCTC
GTTCAGCTTTCTTGTACAAAGTGGTGATGGGCTGCAGGAATTCGATATCAAGCTTATCGATAGGTGGACC
AGGTGGTGGAATGAAGCGACGATGGAAAAAGAATTTCATAGCCGTCTCAGCAGCCAACCGCTTTAAGAAA
ATCTCATCCTCCGGGGCACTTGATTATGGTACCCCAACTACTGCTTCTGAAAATCTATATTTTCAAGGTG
AACTAAAAACTGCTGCTTTGGCTCAACATGCGATTAAGGGTGAAGCTCAAAAACTTAATGACTCTCAAGC
TCCAAAAGCTGATGCGCAACAAAATAACTTCAACAAAGATCAACAAAGCGCCTTCTATGAAATCTTGAAC
ATGCCTAACTTAAACGAAGCGCAACGTAACGGCTTCATTCAAAGTCTTAAAGACGACCCAAGCCAAAGCA
CTAACGTTTTAGGTGAAGCTAAAAAATTAAACGAATCTCAAGCACCGAAAGCTGATAACAATTTCAACAA
AGAACAACAAAATGCTTTCTATGAAATCTTGAATATGCCTAACTTAAACGAAGAACAACGCAATGGTTTC
ATCCAAAGCTTAAAAGATGACCCAAGCCAAAGTGCTAACCTATTGTCAGAAGCTAA
